Addgene plasmid #227194: pMDW108
Purpose: Template for multi-nucleosome array
Depositing lab: Michelle Wang. Depositing organization: Cornell University. Publication: Synergistic Coordination of Chromatin Torsional Mechanics and Topoisomerase Activity. Le TT, Gao X, Park SH, Lee J, Inman JT, Lee JH, Killian JL, Badman RP, Berger JM, Wang MD. Cell. 2019 Oct 17;179(3):619-631.e15. doi: 10.1016/j.cell.2019.09.034. PubMed 31626768.
Backbone
  Vector backbone: pUC19
  Backbone manufacturer: New England Biolabs
  Backbone size w/o insert (bp): 2686
  Total vector size (bp): 15366
  Vector type: Bacterial Expression
Growth in bacteria
  Bacterial resistance: Ampicillin, 100 μg/mL
  Growth temperature: 30°C
  Growth strain: NEB Stable
  Copy number: High Copy
Gene/Insert
  Gene/Insert name: 64mer array of p601 with 50bp flanking naked DNA between the anchor points and the first and the last 601. (alt name: p197NRL-64ex)
  Species: Synthetic
  Insert size (bp): 12680
  GenBank ID: n/a
  Promoter: Plac
  Cloning method: Restriction Enzyme; 5′ cloning site Bs1XI (unknown if destroyed); 3′ cloning site BgII (unknown if destroyed)
  Sequencing primers: 5′ no primers used; 3′ no primers used
Resource information
  A portion of this plasmid was derived from a plasmid made by: Lowary and Widom.1998. Journal of Molecular Biology. (276)19-42.
Terms and licenses: Academic/Nonprofit Terms; Industry Terms: Not Available to Industry
How to cite: pMDW108 was a gift from Michelle Wang (Addgene plasmid # 227194 ; http://n2t.net/addgene:227194 ; RRID:Addgene_227194)
