[The description below was written by a language model from this plasmid's Addgene catalogue record and pLannotate feature annotations shown in this document.]
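Description:
pMDW108 is a pUC19-derived bacterial plasmid of 15,366 bp that serves as a DNA template for assembling long nucleosome arrays rather than for expressing a protein. It replicates from the high-copy ColE1/pUC origin and is selected with ampicillin through the β-lactamase (AmpR) gene and its native promoter. The record specifies a recombination-deficient cloning strain and reduced temperature, consistent with the need to keep a highly repetitive insert stable.

The payload is a synthetic insert of about 12.7 kb, also called p197NRL-64ex. It consists of 64 tandem copies of the 601 nucleosome positioning sequence, a strong synthetic positioning element. The alternate name suggests a 197 bp nucleosome repeat length. About 50 bp of nucleosome-free DNA lies between each end of the array (the first and last 601 repeats) and the anchor points used to tether the molecule. The insert was placed by restriction cloning into the pUC19 polylinker region.

The feature table is consistent with this. Remnants of the lac regulatory region (CAP site, lac promoter, partial operator, MCS fragment) sit on one side and a lacZα fragment on the other, with a large unannotated stretch between them that corresponds to the array. The 601 repeats themselves were not annotated. The small lacI, bom and rop fragments are short partial matches of little functional significance. Although Plac is listed as the promoter, it is only a backbone leftover, since the insert is non-coding.

The array fragment is intended to be excised, reconstituted with histones into a regularly spaced chromatin fibre, and used in single-molecule studies. The associated work examines chromatin torsional mechanics and topoisomerase activity.
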