Features (pLannotate 1.2.2; 12 found; start..end, strand, type, name):
    730..822     +  CDS            lacI (fragment): lac repressor; lacI; The lac repressor binds to the lac operator to inhibit transcription in E. coli. This inhibition can be relieved by adding lactose or isopropyl-β-D-thiogalactopyranoside (IPTG).
    835..856     +  protein_bind   CAP binding site: CAP binding activates transcription in the presence of cAMP. E. coli catabolite activator protein
    871..901     +  promoter       lac promoter: promoter for the E. coli lac operon
    905..927     +  protein_bind   lac operator (fragment): The lac repressor binds to the lac operator to inhibit transcription in E. coli. This inhibition can be relieved by adding lactose or isopropyl-β-D-thiogalactopyranoside (IPTG). lac repressor encoded by lacI
    962..992     -  misc_feature   MCS (fragment): pUC18/19 multiple cloning site
   1023..1055    -  misc_feature   bom (fragment): basis of mobility region from pBR322
  13695..13852   +  CDS            lacZα (fragment): LacZα fragment of β-galactosidase; lacZ fragment
  13858..13957   -  misc_feature   bom (fragment): basis of mobility region from pBR322
  14059..14094   -  CDS            rop (fragment): Rop protein, which maintains plasmids at low copy number; rop
  14189..14293   +  promoter       AmpR promoter: bla
  14294..15154   +  CDS            AmpR: β-lactamase; bla; confers resistance to ampicillin, carbenicillin, and related antibiotics
  15325..547     +  rep_origin     ori (across the origin): high-copy-number ColE1/pMB1/pBR322/pUC origin of replication
>Addgene plasmid #227194 | pMDW108 | addgene full sequence | sequence record 461742 | Addgene NGS Result
AAAAAAACCACCGCTACCAGCGGTGGTTTGTTTGCCGGATCAAGAGCTACCAACTCTTTTTCCGAAGGTA
ACTGGCTTCAGCAGAGCGCAGATACCAAATACTGTTCTTCTAGTGTAGCCGTAGTTAGGCCACCACTTCA
AGAACTCTGTAGCACCGCCTACATACCTCGCTCTGCTAATCCTGTTACCAGTGGCTGCTGCCAGTGGCGA
TAAGTCGTGTCTTACCGGGTTGGACTCAAGACGATAGTTACCGGATAAGGCGCAGCGGTCGGGCTGAACG
GGGGGTTCGTGCACACAGCCCAGCTTGGAGCGAACGACCTACACCGAACTGAGATACCTACAGCGTGAGC
TATGAGAAAGCGCCACGCTTCCCGAAGGGAGAAAGGCGGACAGGTATCCGGTAAGCGGCAGGGTCGGAAC
AGGAGAGCGCACGAGGGAGCTTCCAGGGGGAAACGCCTGGTATCTTTATAGTCCTGTCGGGTTTCGCCAC
CTCTGACTTGAGCGTCGATTTTTGTGATGCTCGTCAGGGGGGCGGAGCCTATGGAAAAACGCCAGCAACG
CGGCCTTTTTACGGTTCCTGGCCTTTTGCTGGCCTTTTGCTCACATGTTCTTTCCTGCGTTATCCCCTGA
TTCTGTGGATAACCGTATTACCGCCTTTGAGTGAGCTGATACCGCTCGCCGCAGCCGAACGACCGAGCGC
AGCGAGTCAGTGAGCGAGGAAGCGGAAGAGCGCCCAATACGCAAACCGCCTCTCCCCGCGCGTTGGCCGA
TTCATTAATGCAGCTGGCACGACAGGTTTCCCGACTGGAAAGCGGGCAGTGAGCGCAACGCAATTAATGT
GAGTTAGCTCACTCATTAGGCACCCCAGGCTTTACACTTTATGCTTCCGGCTCGTATGTTGTGTGGAATT
GTGAGCGGATAACAATTTCACACAGGAAACAGCTATGACCATGATTACGCCAAGCTTGCATGCCTGCAGG
TCGACTCTAGAGAGGTACCTTCACCAGGAGGGCCACCCGGGCGTACAATCTGCTCTGATGCCGCATAGTT
AAGCCCACCCCGGGCGCCGCCCTGGAGAATCCCGGTGCCGAGGCCGCTCAATTGGTCGTAGACAGCTCTA
GCACCGCTTAAACGCACGTACGCGCTGTCCCCCGCGTTTTAACCGCCAAGGGGATTACTCCCTAGTCTCC
AGGCACGTGTCAGATATATACATCCTGTGCATGTATTGAACACACCCCCTAACACACTACGACACCCCGG
GCGCCGCCCTGGAGAATCCCGGTGCCGAGGCCGCTCAATTGGTCGTAGACAGCTCTAGCACCGCTTAAAC
GCACGTACGCGCTGTCCCCCGCGTTTTAACCGCCAAGGGGATTACTCCCTAGTCTCCAGGCACGTGTCAG
ATATATACATCCTGTGCATGTATTGAACACACCCCCTAACACACTACGACACCCCGGGCGCCGCCCTGGA
GAATCCCGGTGCCGAGGCCGCTCAATTGGTCGTAGACAGCTCTAGCACCGCTTAAACGCACGTACGCGCT
GTCCCCCGCGTTTTAACCGCCAAGGGGATTACTCCCTAGTCTCCAGGCACGTGTCAGATATATACATCCT
GTGCATGTATTGAACACACCCCCTAACACACTACGACACCCCGGGCGCCGCCCTGGAGAATCCCGGTGCC
GAGGCCGCTCAATTGGTCGTAGACAGCTCTAGCACCGCTTAAACGCACGTACGCGCTGTCCCCCGCGTTT
TAACCGCCAAGGGGATTACTCCCTAGTCTCCAGGCACGTGTCAGATATATACATCCTGTGCATGTATTGA
ACACACCCCCTAACACACTACGACACCCCGGGCGCCGCCCTGGAGAATCCCGGTGCCGAGGCCGCTCAAT
TGGTCGTAGACAGCTCTAGCACCGCTTAAACGCACGTACGCGCTGTCCCCCGCGTTTTAACCGCCAAGGG
GATTACTCCCTAGTCTCCAGGCACGTGTCAGATATATACATCCTGTGCATGTATTGAACACACCCCCTAA
CACACTACGACACCCCGGGCGCCGCCCTGGAGAATCCCGGTGCCGAGGCCGCTCAATTGGTCGTAGACAG
CTCTAGCACCGCTTAAACGCACGTACGCGCTGTCCCCCGCGTTTTAACCGCCAAGGGGATTACTCCCTAG
TCTCCAGGCACGTGTCAGATATATACATCCTGTGCATGTATTGAACACACCCCCTAACACACTACGACAC
CCCGGGCGCCGCCCTGGAGAATCCCGGTGCCGAGGCCGCTCAATTGGTCGTAGACAGCTCTAGCACCGCT
TAAACGCACGTACGCGCTGTCCCCCGCGTTTTAACCGCCAAGGGGATTACTCCCTAGTCTCCAGGCACGT
GTCAGATATATACATCCTGTGCATGTATTGAACACACCCCCTAACACACTACGACACCCCGGGCGCCGCC
CTGGAGAATCCCGGTGCCGAGGCCGCTCAATTGGTCGTAGACAGCTCTAGCACCGCTTAAACGCACGTAC
GCGCTGTCCCCCGCGTTTTAACCGCCAAGGGGATTACTCCCTAGTCTCCAGGCACGTGTCAGATATATAC
ATCCTGTGCATGTATTGAACACACCCCCTAACACACTACGACACCCCGGGCGCCGCCCTGGAGAATCCCG
GTGCCGAGGCCGCTCAATTGGTCGTAGACAGCTCTAGCACCGCTTAAACGCACGTACGCGCTGTCCCCCG
CGTTTTAACCGCCAAGGGGATTACTCCCTAGTCTCCAGGCACGTGTCAGATATATACATCCTGTGCATGT
ATTGAACACACCCCCTAACACACTACGACACCCCGGGCGCCGCCCTGGAGAATCCCGGTGCCGAGGCCGC
TCAATTGGTCGTAGACAGCTCTAGCACCGCTTAAACGCACGTACGCGCTGTCCCCCGCGTTTTAACCGCC
AAGGGGATTACTCCCTAGTCTCCAGGCACGTGTCAGATATATACATCCTGTGCATGTATTGAACACACCC
CCTAACACACTACGACACCCCGGGCGCCGCCCTGGAGAATCCCGGTGCCGAGGCCGCTCAATTGGTCGTA
GACAGCTCTAGCACCGCTTAAACGCACGTACGCGCTGTCCCCCGCGTTTTAACCGCCAAGGGGATTACTC
CCTAGTCTCCAGGCACGTGTCAGATATATACATCCTGTGCATGTATTGAACACACCCCCTAACACACTAC
GACACCCCGGGCGCCGCCCTGGAGAATCCCGGTGCCGAGGCCGCTCAATTGGTCGTAGACAGCTCTAGCA
CCGCTTAAACGCACGTACGCGCTGTCCCCCGCGTTTTAACCGCCAAGGGGATTACTCCCTAGTCTCCAGG
CACGTGTCAGATATATACATCCTGTGCATGTATTGAACACACCCCCTAACACACTACGACACCCCGGGCG
CCGCCCTGGAGAATCCCGGTGCCGAGGCCGCTCAATTGGTCGTAGACAGCTCTAGCACCGCTTAAACGCA
CGTACGCGCTGTCCCCCGCGTTTTAACCGCCAAGGGGATTACTCCCTAGTCTCCAGGCACGTGTCAGATA
TATACATCCTGTGCATGTATTGAACACACCCCCTAACACACTACGACACCCCGGGCGCCGCCCTGGAGAA
TCCCGGTGCCGAGGCCGCTCAATTGGTCGTAGACAGCTCTAGCACCGCTTAAACGCACGTACGCGCTGTC
CCCCGCGTTTTAACCGCCAAGGGGATTACTCCCTAGTCTCCAGGCACGTGTCAGATATATACATCCTGTG
CATGTATTGAACACACCCCCTAACACACTACGACACCCCGGGCGCCGCCCTGGAGAATCCCGGTGCCGAG
GCCGCTCAATTGGTCGTAGACAGCTCTAGCACCGCTTAAACGCACGTACGCGCTGTCCCCCGCGTTTTAA
CCGCCAAGGGGATTACTCCCTAGTCTCCAGGCACGTGTCAGATATATACATCCTGTGCATGTATTGAACA
CACCCCCTAACACACTACGACACCCCGGGCGCCGCCCTGGAGAATCCCGGTGCCGAGGCCGCTCAATTGG
TCGTAGACAGCTCTAGCACCGCTTAAACGCACGTACGCGCTGTCCCCCGCGTTTTAACCGCCAAGGGGAT
TACTCCCTAGTCTCCAGGCACGTGTCAGATATATACATCCTGTGCATGTATTGAACACACCCCCTAACAC
ACTACGACACCCCGGGCGCCGCCCTGGAGAATCCCGGTGCCGAGGCCGCTCAATTGGTCGTAGACAGCTC
TAGCACCGCTTAAACGCACGTACGCGCTGTCCCCCGCGTTTTAACCGCCAAGGGGATTACTCCCTAGTCT
CCAGGCACGTGTCAGATATATACATCCTGTGCATGTATTGAACACACCCCCTAACACACTACGACACCCC
GGGCGCCGCCCTGGAGAATCCCGGTGCCGAGGCCGCTCAATTGGTCGTAGACAGCTCTAGCACCGCTTAA
ACGCACGTACGCGCTGTCCCCCGCGTTTTAACCGCCAAGGGGATTACTCCCTAGTCTCCAGGCACGTGTC
AGATATATACATCCTGTGCATGTATTGAACACACCCCCTAACACACTACGACACCCCGGGCGCCGCCCTG
GAGAATCCCGGTGCCGAGGCCGCTCAATTGGTCGTAGACAGCTCTAGCACCGCTTAAACGCACGTACGCG
CTGTCCCCCGCGTTTTAACCGCCAAGGGGATTACTCCCTAGTCTCCAGGCACGTGTCAGATATATACATC
CTGTGCATGTATTGAACACACCCCCTAACACACTACGACACCCCGGGCGCCGCCCTGGAGAATCCCGGTG
CCGAGGCCGCTCAATTGGTCGTAGACAGCTCTAGCACCGCTTAAACGCACGTACGCGCTGTCCCCCGCGT
TTTAACCGCCAAGGGGATTACTCCCTAGTCTCCAGGCACGTGTCAGATATATACATCCTGTGCATGTATT
GAACACACCCCCTAACACACTACGACACCCCGGGCGCCGCCCTGGAGAATCCCGGTGCCGAGGCCGCTCA
ATTGGTCGTAGACAGCTCTAGCACCGCTTAAACGCACGTACGCGCTGTCCCCCGCGTTTTAACCGCCAAG
GGGATTACTCCCTAGTCTCCAGGCACGTGTCAGATATATACATCCTGTGCATGTATTGAACACACCCCCT
AACACACTACGACACCCCGGGCGCCGCCCTGGAGAATCCCGGTGCCGAGGCCGCTCAATTGGTCGTAGAC
AGCTCTAGCACCGCTTAAACGCACGTACGCGCTGTCCCCCGCGTTTTAACCGCCAAGGGGATTACTCCCT
AGTCTCCAGGCACGTGTCAGATATATACATCCTGTGCATGTATTGAACACACCCCCTAACACACTACGAC
ACCCCGGGCGCCGCCCTGGAGAATCCCGGTGCCGAGGCCGCTCAATTGGTCGTAGACAGCTCTAGCACCG
CTTAAACGCACGTACGCGCTGTCCCCCGCGTTTTAACCGCCAAGGGGATTACTCCCTAGTCTCCAGGCAC
GTGTCAGATATATACATCCTGTGCATGTATTGAACACACCCCCTAACACACTACGACACCCCGGGCGCCG
CCCTGGAGAATCCCGGTGCCGAGGCCGCTCAATTGGTCGTAGACAGCTCTAGCACCGCTTAAACGCACGT
ACGCGCTGTCCCCCGCGTTTTAACCGCCAAGGGGATTACTCCCTAGTCTCCAGGCACGTGTCAGATATAT
ACATCCTGTGCATGTATTGAACACACCCCCTAACACACTACGACACCCCGGGCGCCGCCCTGGAGAATCC
CGGTGCCGAGGCCGCTCAATTGGTCGTAGACAGCTCTAGCACCGCTTAAACGCACGTACGCGCTGTCCCC
CGCGTTTTAACCGCCAAGGGGATTACTCCCTAGTCTCCAGGCACGTGTCAGATATATACATCCTGTGCAT
GTATTGAACACACCCCCTAACACACTACGACACCCCGGGCGCCGCCCTGGAGAATCCCGGTGCCGAGGCC
GCTCAATTGGTCGTAGACAGCTCTAGCACCGCTTAAACGCACGTACGCGCTGTCCCCCGCGTTTTAACCG
CCAAGGGGATTACTCCCTAGTCTCCAGGCACGTGTCAGATATATACATCCTGTGCATGTATTGAACACAC
CCCCTAACACACTACGACACCCCGGGCGCCGCCCTGGAGAATCCCGGTGCCGAGGCCGCTCAATTGGTCG
TAGACAGCTCTAGCACCGCTTAAACGCACGTACGCGCTGTCCCCCGCGTTTTAACCGCCAAGGGGATTAC
TCCCTAGTCTCCAGGCACGTGTCAGATATATACATCCTGTGCATGTATTGAACACACCCCCTAACACACT
ACGACACCCCGGGCGCCGCCCTGGAGAATCCCGGTGCCGAGGCCGCTCAATTGGTCGTAGACAGCTCTAG
CACCGCTTAAACGCACGTACGCGCTGTCCCCCGCGTTTTAACCGCCAAGGGGATTACTCCCTAGTCTCCA
GGCACGTGTCAGATATATACATCCTGTGCATGTATTGAACACACCCCCTAACACACTACGACACCCCGGG
CGCCGCCCTGGAGAATCCCGGTGCCGAGGCCGCTCAATTGGTCGTAGACAGCTCTAGCACCGCTTAAACG
CACGTACGCGCTGTCCCCCGCGTTTTAACCGCCAAGGGGATTACTCCCTAGTCTCCAGGCACGTGTCAGA
TATATACATCCTGTGCATGTATTGAACACACCCCCTAACACACTACGACACCCCGGGCGCCGCCCTGGAG
AATCCCGGTGCCGAGGCCGCTCAATTGGTCGTAGACAGCTCTAGCACCGCTTAAACGCACGTACGCGCTG
TCCCCCGCGTTTTAACCGCCAAGGGGATTACTCCCTAGTCTCCAGGCACGTGTCAGATATATACATCCTG
TGCATGTATTGAACACACCCCCTAACACACTACGACACCCCGGGCGCCGCCCTGGAGAATCCCGGTGCCG
AGGCCGCTCAATTGGTCGTAGACAGCTCTAGCACCGCTTAAACGCACGTACGCGCTGTCCCCCGCGTTTT
AACCGCCAAGGGGATTACTCCCTAGTCTCCAGGCACGTGTCAGATATATACATCCTGTGCATGTATTGAA
CACACCCCCTAACACACTACGACACCCCGGGCGCCGCCCTGGAGAATCCCGGTGCCGAGGCCGCTCAATT
GGTCGTAGACAGCTCTAGCACCGCTTAAACGCACGTACGCGCTGTCCCCCGCGTTTTAACCGCCAAGGGG
ATTACTCCCTAGTCTCCAGGCACGTGTCAGATATATACATCCTGTGCATGTATTGAACACACCCCCTAAC
ACACTACGACACCCCGGGCGCCGCCCTGGAGAATCCCGGTGCCGAGGCCGCTCAATTGGTCGTAGACAGC
TCTAGCACCGCTTAAACGCACGTACGCGCTGTCCCCCGCGTTTTAACCGCCAAGGGGATTACTCCCTAGT
CTCCAGGCACGTGTCAGATATATACATCCTGTGCATGTATTGAACACACCCCCTAACACACTACGACACC
CCGGGCGCCGCCCTGGAGAATCCCGGTGCCGAGGCCGCTCAATTGGTCGTAGACAGCTCTAGCACCGCTT
AAACGCACGTACGCGCTGTCCCCCGCGTTTTAACCGCCAAGGGGATTACTCCCTAGTCTCCAGGCACGTG
TCAGATATATACATCCTGTGCATGTATTGAACACACCCCCTAACACACTACGACACCCCGGGCGCCGCCC
TGGAGAATCCCGGTGCCGAGGCCGCTCAATTGGTCGTAGACAGCTCTAGCACCGCTTAAACGCACGTACG
CGCTGTCCCCCGCGTTTTAACCGCCAAGGGGATTACTCCCTAGTCTCCAGGCACGTGTCAGATATATACA
TCCTGTGCATGTATTGAACACACCCCCTAACACACTACGACACCCCGGGCGCCGCCCTGGAGAATCCCGG
TGCCGAGGCCGCTCAATTGGTCGTAGACAGCTCTAGCACCGCTTAAACGCACGTACGCGCTGTCCCCCGC
GTTTTAACCGCCAAGGGGATTACTCCCTAGTCTCCAGGCACGTGTCAGATATATACATCCTGTGCATGTA
TTGAACACACCCCCTAACACACTACGACACCCCGGGCGCCGCCCTGGAGAATCCCGGTGCCGAGGCCGCT
CAATTGGTCGTAGACAGCTCTAGCACCGCTTAAACGCACGTACGCGCTGTCCCCCGCGTTTTAACCGCCA
AGGGGATTACTCCCTAGTCTCCAGGCACGTGTCAGATATATACATCCTGTGCATGTATTGAACACACCCC
CTAACACACTACGACACCCCGGGCGCCGCCCTGGAGAATCCCGGTGCCGAGGCCGCTCAATTGGTCGTAG
ACAGCTCTAGCACCGCTTAAACGCACGTACGCGCTGTCCCCCGCGTTTTAACCGCCAAGGGGATTACTCC
CTAGTCTCCAGGCACGTGTCAGATATATACATCCTGTGCATGTATTGAACACACCCCCTAACACACTACG
ACACCCCGGGCGCCGCCCTGGAGAATCCCGGTGCCGAGGCCGCTCAATTGGTCGTAGACAGCTCTAGCAC
CGCTTAAACGCACGTACGCGCTGTCCCCCGCGTTTTAACCGCCAAGGGGATTACTCCCTAGTCTCCAGGC
ACGTGTCAGATATATACATCCTGTGCATGTATTGAACACACCCCCTAACACACTACGACACCCCGGGCGC
CGCCCTGGAGAATCCCGGTGCCGAGGCCGCTCAATTGGTCGTAGACAGCTCTAGCACCGCTTAAACGCAC
GTACGCGCTGTCCCCCGCGTTTTAACCGCCAAGGGGATTACTCCCTAGTCTCCAGGCACGTGTCAGATAT
ATACATCCTGTGCATGTATTGAACACACCCCCTAACACACTACGACACCCCGGGCGCCGCCCTGGAGAAT
CCCGGTGCCGAGGCCGCTCAATTGGTCGTAGACAGCTCTAGCACCGCTTAAACGCACGTACGCGCTGTCC
CCCGCGTTTTAACCGCCAAGGGGATTACTCCCTAGTCTCCAGGCACGTGTCAGATATATACATCCTGTGC
ATGTATTGAACACACCCCCTAACACACTACGACACCCCGGGCGCCGCCCTGGAGAATCCCGGTGCCGAGG
CCGCTCAATTGGTCGTAGACAGCTCTAGCACCGCTTAAACGCACGTACGCGCTGTCCCCCGCGTTTTAAC
CGCCAAGGGGATTACTCCCTAGTCTCCAGGCACGTGTCAGATATATACATCCTGTGCATGTATTGAACAC
ACCCCCTAACACACTACGACACCCCGGGCGCCGCCCTGGAGAATCCCGGTGCCGAGGCCGCTCAATTGGT
CGTAGACAGCTCTAGCACCGCTTAAACGCACGTACGCGCTGTCCCCCGCGTTTTAACCGCCAAGGGGATT
ACTCCCTAGTCTCCAGGCACGTGTCAGATATATACATCCTGTGCATGTATTGAACACACCCCCTAACACA
CTACGACACCCCGGGCGCCGCCCTGGAGAATCCCGGTGCCGAGGCCGCTCAATTGGTCGTAGACAGCTCT
AGCACCGCTTAAACGCACGTACGCGCTGTCCCCCGCGTTTTAACCGCCAAGGGGATTACTCCCTAGTCTC
CAGGCACGTGTCAGATATATACATCCTGTGCATGTATTGAACACACCCCCTAACACACTACGACACCCCG
GGCGCCGCCCTGGAGAATCCCGGTGCCGAGGCCGCTCAATTGGTCGTAGACAGCTCTAGCACCGCTTAAA
CGCACGTACGCGCTGTCCCCCGCGTTTTAACCGCCAAGGGGATTACTCCCTAGTCTCCAGGCACGTGTCA
GATATATACATCCTGTGCATGTATTGAACACACCCCCTAACACACTACGACACCCCGGGCGCCGCCCTGG
AGAATCCCGGTGCCGAGGCCGCTCAATTGGTCGTAGACAGCTCTAGCACCGCTTAAACGCACGTACGCGC
TGTCCCCCGCGTTTTAACCGCCAAGGGGATTACTCCCTAGTCTCCAGGCACGTGTCAGATATATACATCC
TGTGCATGTATTGAACACACCCCCTAACACACTACGACACCCCGGGCGCCGCCCTGGAGAATCCCGGTGC
CGAGGCCGCTCAATTGGTCGTAGACAGCTCTAGCACCGCTTAAACGCACGTACGCGCTGTCCCCCGCGTT
TTAACCGCCAAGGGGATTACTCCCTAGTCTCCAGGCACGTGTCAGATATATACATCCTGTGCATGTATTG
AACACACCCCCTAACACACTACGACACCCCGGGCGCCGCCCTGGAGAATCCCGGTGCCGAGGCCGCTCAA
TTGGTCGTAGACAGCTCTAGCACCGCTTAAACGCACGTACGCGCTGTCCCCCGCGTTTTAACCGCCAAGG
GGATTACTCCCTAGTCTCCAGGCACGTGTCAGATATATACATCCTGTGCATGTATTGAACACACCCCCTA
ACACACTACGACACCCCGGGCGCCGCCCTGGAGAATCCCGGTGCCGAGGCCGCTCAATTGGTCGTAGACA
GCTCTAGCACCGCTTAAACGCACGTACGCGCTGTCCCCCGCGTTTTAACCGCCAAGGGGATTACTCCCTA
GTCTCCAGGCACGTGTCAGATATATACATCCTGTGCATGTATTGAACACACCCCCTAACACACTACGACA
CCCCGGGCGCCGCCCTGGAGAATCCCGGTGCCGAGGCCGCTCAATTGGTCGTAGACAGCTCTAGCACCGC
TTAAACGCACGTACGCGCTGTCCCCCGCGTTTTAACCGCCAAGGGGATTACTCCCTAGTCTCCAGGCACG
TGTCAGATATATACATCCTGTGCATGTATTGAACACACCCCCTAACACACTACGACACCCCGGGCGCCGC
CCTGGAGAATCCCGGTGCCGAGGCCGCTCAATTGGTCGTAGACAGCTCTAGCACCGCTTAAACGCACGTA
CGCGCTGTCCCCCGCGTTTTAACCGCCAAGGGGATTACTCCCTAGTCTCCAGGCACGTGTCAGATATATA
CATCCTGTGCATGTATTGAACACACCCCCTAACACACTACGACACCCCGGGCGCCGCCCTGGAGAATCCC
GGTGCCGAGGCCGCTCAATTGGTCGTAGACAGCTCTAGCACCGCTTAAACGCACGTACGCGCTGTCCCCC
GCGTTTTAACCGCCAAGGGGATTACTCCCTAGTCTCCAGGCACGTGTCAGATATATACATCCTGTGCATG
TATTGAACACACCCCCTAACACACTACGACACCCCGGGCGCCGCCCTGGAGAATCCCGGTGCCGAGGCCG
CTCAATTGGTCGTAGACAGCTCTAGCACCGCTTAAACGCACGTACGCGCTGTCCCCCGCGTTTTAACCGC
CAAGGGGATTACTCCCTAGTCTCCAGGCACGTGTCAGATATATACATCCTGTGCATGTATTGAACACACC
CCCTAACACACTACGACACCCCGGGCGCCGCCCTGGAGAATCCCGGTGCCGAGGCCGCTCAATTGGTCGT
AGACAGCTCTAGCACCGCTTAAACGCACGTACGCGCTGTCCCCCGCGTTTTAACCGCCAAGGGGATTACT
CCCTAGTCTCCAGGCACGTGTCAGATATATACATCCTGTGCATGTATTGAACACACCCCCTAACACACTA
CGACACCCCGGGCGCCGCCCTGGAGAATCCCGGTGCCGAGGCCGCTCAATTGGTCGTAGACAGCTCTAGC
ACCGCTTAAACGCACGTACGCGCTGTCCCCCGCGTTTTAACCGCCAAGGGGATTACTCCCTAGTCTCCAG
GCACGTGTCAGATATATACATCCTGTGCATGTATTGAACACACCCCCTAACACACTACGACACCCCGGGC
GCCGCCCTGGAGAATCCCGGTGCCGAGGCCGCTCAATTGGTCGTAGACAGCTCTAGCACCGCTTAAACGC
ACGTACGCGCTGTCCCCCGCGTTTTAACCGCCAAGGGGATTACTCCCTAGTCTCCAGGCACGTGTCAGAT
ATATACATCCTGTGCATGTATTGAACACACCCCCTAACACACTACGACACCCCGGGCGCCGCCCTGGAGA
ATCCCGGTGCCGAGGCCGCTCAATTGGTCGTAGACAGCTCTAGCACCGCTTAAACGCACGTACGCGCTGT
CCCCCGCGTTTTAACCGCCAAGGGGATTACTCCCTAGTCTCCAGGCACGTGTCAGATATATACATCCTGT
GCATGTATTGAACACACCCCCTAACACACTACGACACCCCGGGCGCCGCCCTGGAGAATCCCGGTGCCGA
GGCCGCTCAATTGGTCGTAGACAGCTCTAGCACCGCTTAAACGCACGTACGCGCTGTCCCCCGCGTTTTA
ACCGCCAAGGGGATTACTCCCTAGTCTCCAGGCACGTGTCAGATATATACATCCTGTGCATGTATTGAAC
ACACCCCCTAACACACTACGACACCCCGGGCGCCGCCCTGGAGAATCCCGGTGCCGAGGCCGCTCAATTG
GTCGTAGACAGCTCTAGCACCGCTTAAACGCACGTACGCGCTGTCCCCCGCGTTTTAACCGCCAAGGGGA
TTACTCCCTAGTCTCCAGGCACGTGTCAGATATATACATCCTGTGCATGTATTGAACACACCCCCTAACA
CACTACGACACCCCGGGCGCCGCCCTGGAGAATCCCGGTGCCGAGGCCGCTCAATTGGTCGTAGACAGCT
CTAGCACCGCTTAAACGCACGTACGCGCTGTCCCCCGCGTTTTAACCGCCAAGGGGATTACTCCCTAGTC
TCCAGGCACGTGTCAGATATATACATCCTGTGCATGTATTGAACACACCCCCTAACACACTACGACACCC
CGGGCGCCGCCCTGGAGAATCCCGGTGCCGAGGCCGCTCAATTGGTCGTAGACAGCTCTAGCACCGCTTA
AACGCACGTACGCGCTGTCCCCCGCGTTTTAACCGCCAAGGGGATTACTCCCTAGTCTCCAGGCACGTGT
CAGATATATACATCCTGTGCATGTATTGAACACACCCCCTAACACACTACGACACCCCGGGCGCCGCCCT
GGAGAATCCCGGTGCCGAGGCCGCTCAATTGGTCGTAGACAGCTCTAGCACCGCTTAAACGCACGTACGC
GCTGTCCCCCGCGTTTTAACCGCCAAGGGGATTACTCCCTAGTCTCCAGGCACGTGTCAGATATATACAT
CCTGTGCATGTATTGAACACACCCCCTAACACACTACGACACCCCGGGCGCCGCCCTGGAGAATCCCGGT
GCCGAGGCCGCTCAATTGGTCGTAGACAGCTCTAGCACCGCTTAAACGCACGTACGCGCTGTCCCCCGCG
TTTTAACCGCCAAGGGGATTACTCCCTAGTCTCCAGGCACGTGTCAGATATATACATCCTGTGCATGTAT
TGAACACACCCCCTAACACACTACGACACCCCGGGCGCCGCCCTGGAGAATCCCGGTGCCGAGGCCGCTC
AATTGGTCGTAGACAGCTCTAGCACCGCTTAAACGCACGTACGCGCTGTCCCCCGCGTTTTAACCGCCAA
GGGGATTACTCCCTAGTCTCCAGGCACGTGTCAGATATATACATCCTGTGCATGTATTGAACACACCCCC
TAACACACTACGACACCCCGTGGGCCACATCGGTGGGATCTCGAATTCACTGGCCGTCGTTTTACAACGT
CGTGACTGGGAAAACCCTGGCGTTACCCAACTTAATCGCCTTGCAGCACATCCCCCTTTCGCCAGCTGGC
GTAATAGCGAAGAGGCCCGCACCGATCGCCCTTCCCAACAGTTGCGCAGCCTGAATGGCGAATGGCGCCT
GATGCGGTATTTTCTCCTTACGCATCTGTGCGGTATTTCACACCGCATATGGTGCACTCTCAGTACAATC
TGCTCTGATGCCGCATAGTTAAGCCAGCCCCGACACCCGCCAACACCCGCTGACGCGCCCTGACGGGCTT
GTCTGCTCCCGGCATCCGCTTACAGACAAGCTGTGACCGTCTCCGGGAGCTGCATGTGTCAGAGGTTTTC
ACCGTCATCACCGAAACGCGCGAGACGAAAGGGCCTCGTGATACGCCTATTTTTATAGGTTAATGTCATG
ATAATAATGGTTTCTTAGACGTCAGGTGGCACTTTTCGGGGAAATGTGCGCGGAACCCCTATTTGTTTAT
TTTTCTAAATACATTCAAATATGTATCCGCTCATGAGACAATAACCCTGATAAATGCTTCAATAATATTG
AAAAAGGAAGAGTATGAGTATTCAACATTTCCGTGTCGCCCTTATTCCCTTTTTTGCGGCATTTTGCCTT
CCTGTTTTTGCTCACCCAGAAACGCTGGTGAAAGTAAAAGATGCTGAAGATCAGTTGGGTGCACGAGTGG
GTTACATCGAACTGGATCTCAACAGCGGTAAGATCCTTGAGAGTTTTCGCCCCGAAGAACGTTTTCCAAT
GATGAGCACTTTTAAAGTTCTGCTATGTGGCGCGGTATTATCCCGTATTGACGCCGGGCAAGAGCAACTC
GGTCGCCGCATACACTATTCTCAGAATGACTTGGTTGAGTACTCACCAGTCACAGAAAAGCATCTTACGG
ATGGCATGACAGTAAGAGAATTATGCAGTGCTGCCATAACCATGAGTGATAACACTGCGGCCAACTTACT
TCTGACAACGATCGGAGGACCGAAGGAGCTAACCGCTTTTTTGCACAACATGGGGGATCATGTAACTCGC
CTTGATCGTTGGGAACCGGAGCTGAATGAAGCCATACCAAACGACGAGCGTGACACCACGATGCCTGTAG
CAATGGCAACAACGTTGCGCAAACTATTAACTGGCGAACTACTTACTCTAGCTTCCCGGCAACAATTAAT
AGACTGGATGGAGGCGGATAAAGTTGCAGGACCACTTCTGCGCTCGGCCCTTCCGGCTGGCTGGTTTATT
GCTGATAAATCTGGAGCCGGTGAGCGTGGGTCTCGCGGTATCATTGCAGCACTGGGGCCAGATGGTAAGC
CCTCCCGTATCGTAGTTATCTACACGACGGGGAGTCAGGCAACTATGGATGAACGAAATAGACAGATCGC
TGAGATAGGTGCCTCACTGATTAAGCATTGGTAACTGTCAGACCAAGTTTACTCATATATACTTTAGATT
GATTTAAAACTTCATTTTTAATTTAAAAGGATCTAGGTGAAGATCCTTTTTGATAATCTCATGACCAAAA
TCCCTTAACGTGAGTTTTCGTTCCACTGAGCGTCAGACCCCGTAGAAAAGATCAAAGGATCTTCTTGAGA
TCCTTTTTTTCTGCGCGTAATCTGCTGCTTGCAAAC
